Addgene plasmid #1797: HA-FOXO3a TM delta CT
Depositing lab: Michael Greenberg. Publication: DNA repair pathway stimulated by the forkhead transcription factor FOXO3a through the Gadd45 protein. Tran H, Brunet A, Grenier JM, Datta SR, Fornace AJ Jr, DiStefano PS, Chiang LW, Greenberg ME. Science 2002 Apr 19;296(5567):530-4. 10.1126/science.1068712 PubMed 11964479.
Backbone
  Vector backbone: pECE
  Backbone size w/o insert (bp): 2900
  Vector type: Mammalian Expression
Growth in bacteria
  Bacterial resistance: Ampicillin, 100 μg/mL
  Growth temperature: 37°C
  Growth strain: DH5alpha
  Copy number: High Copy
Gene/Insert
  Gene/Insert name: FOXO3a (alt names: FKHRL1; forkhead family)
  Species: H. sapiens (human)
  Mutation: T32A, S253A, S315A, delta CT (aa 468-673)
  Entrez Gene: FOXO3 (a.k.a. AF6q21, FKHRL1, FKHRL1P2, FOXO2, FOXO3A)
  Tag / fusion protein: HA (N terminal on insert)
  Cloning method: Restriction Enzyme; 5′ cloning site HindIII (not destroyed); 3′ cloning site XbaI (unknown if destroyed)
  Sequencing primers: 5′ SV40pro-F
Terms and licenses: Academic/Nonprofit Terms; Industry Terms: Not Available to Industry
Depositor comments: Mutations in phosphorylation sites and deletion of transactivation domain.
How to cite: HA-FOXO3a TM delta CT was a gift from Michael Greenberg (Addgene plasmid # 1797 ; http://n2t.net/addgene:1797 ; RRID:Addgene_1797)
