[The description below was written by a language model from this plasmid's Addgene catalogue record.]
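Description:
HA-FOXO3a TM delta CT is a mammalian expression plasmid built on the pECE backbone (about 2.9 kb without insert) that encodes a mutant form of the human forkhead transcription factor FOXO3a (also known as FKHRL1). It is maintained in E. coli as a high-copy plasmid under ampicillin selection. The record does not explicitly name the promoter driving the insert, although the listed 5′ sequencing primer anneals to an SV40 promoter, which suggests SV40 promoter-driven expression. No mammalian selection marker is recorded. The insert was placed between HindIII and XbaI sites by restriction cloning and carries an N-terminal HA epitope tag, allowing the protein to be detected or immunoprecipitated with anti-HA antibodies.

The FOXO3a coding sequence combines two types of alteration. The "TM" (triple mutant) designation refers to the substitutions T32A, S253A and S315A, which the depositor describes as mutations in phosphorylation sites. Replacing these residues with alanine prevents their phosphorylation, and in the FOXO field this kind of mutant is generally used as a form that escapes growth-factor-dependent inhibition. The "delta CT" change removes amino acids 468–673, which the depositor notes corresponds to deletion of the transactivation domain. The resulting protein therefore lacks both the regulatory phosphorylation sites and the region required to activate transcription, making it suited as a transactivation-deficient control alongside the full-length triple mutant. The associated publication concerns FOXO3a-stimulated DNA repair acting through Gadd45, so the construct fits experiments testing whether FOXO3a effects in transfected mammalian cells depend on its transcriptional activity.
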