>Addgene plasmid #1797 | HA-FOXO3a TM delta CT | addgene partial sequence | sequence record 17801 | 1797 with SV40pA-R
ATAACAGTTAACAACAACAATTGCATTCATTTTATGTTTCAGGTTCAGGGGGAGGTGTGGGAGGTTTTTT
AAAGCAAGTAAAACCTCTACAGATGTGATATGGCTGATTATGATCATTACTTATCTAGGTTACCATAGTG
TGACATGGAAGAGAAGGTAGCTGGCTTGTTCTCTTGGATGGTCTGCATGGGAGACTGGCGTAGGGAGTTC
AGAGATGAAGGTCCGAACACCGTGCTGTTAAAGGAGCTGGTTGGGGAGCCCAGGCCCGAGCCCTTGGTGG
TATACGGGAAGCTAGAGCTCCGCTGCATGAGTCCCCCAGTGGGCGATGGCTGGGATGGCGGGAGCGTGAT
GTTATCCAGCAGGTCGTCCATGAGGTTTTCAGTCAGCCCATCATTCAGATTCATGGTGCCTGCCATATCA
GTCAGCCGTGGCAGTTCCACCGTGCACGGCTTGCTTACTGAAGGTGACAGGCTGGCTGANCTGCTGTAGA
GCATGGGCGAGAGAGGCGCATCATCGTCCTGGACTTCATCCAACTCTGTGCTTGCCATGATGGGCGACAG
GCGGCCACTGACTGTGCTGGCGTTAGCATTGGTGCGTGAACGGAAGTCCGTCCACGCATCCAGCTCATCA
CTGCTGCGTGACGTGGGGCTGCCAGGCCACTTGGAGAGCTGGGAGGGA
