>Addgene plasmid #1797 | HA-FOXO3a TM delta CT | addgene partial sequence | sequence record 17802 | 1797 with FOXOend 5'-AATGAGGGAACTGGCAAGAG
GATGGGGGGAAGAGCGGAAAAGCCCCCCGGCGGCGGGCTGTCGCAATGGACAATAGCAACAAGTATACCA
AGAGCCGTGGCCGCGCAGCCAAGAAGAAGGCAGCCCTGCAGACAGCCCCCGAATCAGCTGACGACAGTCC
CTCCCAGCTCTCCAAGTGGCCTGGCAGCCCCACGTCACGCAGCAGTGATGAGCTGGATGCGTGGACGGAC
TTCCGTTCACGCACCAATGCTAACGCCAGCACAGTCAGTGGCCGCCTGTCGCCCATCATGGCAAGCACAG
AGTTGGATGAAGTCCAGGACGATGATGCGCCTCTCTCGCCCATGCTCTACAGCAGCTCAGCCAGCCTGTC
ACCTTCAGTAAGCAAGCCGTGCACGGTGGAACTGCCACGGCTGACTGATATGGCAGGCACCATGAATCTG
AATGATGGGCTGACTGAAAACCTCATGGACGACCTGCTGGATAACATCACGCTCCCGCCATCCCAGCCAT
CGCCCACTGGGGGACTCATGCAGCGGAGCTCTAGCTTCCCGTATACCACCAAGGGCTCGGGCCTGGGCTC
CCCAACCAGCTCCTTTAACAGCACGGTGTTCGGACCTTCATCTCTGAACTCCCTACGCCAGTCTCCCATG
CAGACCATCCAAGAGAA
