>Addgene plasmid #1797 | HA-FOXO3a TM delta CT | addgene partial sequence | sequence record 17803 | SV40pro-F 5'-TATTTATGCAGAGGCCGAGG-3'
GAGTGTGAGAGGCTTTTTTGGAGGAGATCTAAGCTTGCCGCCACCATGTATGATGTTCCTGATTATGCTA
GCCTCCCGGGGAATTCGGCAGAGGCACCGGCTTCCCCGGCCCCGCTCTCTCCGCTCGAAGTGGAGCTGGA
CCCGGAGTTCGAGCCCCAGAGCCGTCCGCGATCCTGTGCGTGGCCCCTGCAAAGGCCGGAGCTCCAAGCG
AGCCCTGCCAAGCCCTCGGGGGAGACGGCCGCTGACTCCATGATCCCCGAGGAGGAGGACGATGAAGACG
ACGAGGACGGCGGGGGACGGGCCGGCTCGGCCATGGCGATCGGCGGCGGCGGCGGGAGCGGCACGCTGGG
CTCCGGGCTGCTCCTTGAGGACTCGGCCCGGGTGCTGGCACCCGGAGGGCAAGACCCCGGGTCTGGGCCA
GCCACCGCGGCGGGCGGGCTGAGCGGGGGTACACAGGCGCTGCTGCAGCCTCAGCAACCGCTGCCACCGC
CGCAGCCGGGGGCGGCTGGGGGCTCCGGGCAGCCGAGGAAATGTTCGTCGCGGCGGAACGCCTGGGGAAA
CCTGTCCTACGCGGACCTGATCACCCGCGCCATCGAGAGCTCCCCGGACAAACGGCTCACTCTGTCCCAG
ATCTACGAGTGGATGGTGCGTTGCGTGCCCTACTTCAAGGATAAGGGCGACAGCAACAGCTCTGCCGGCT
GGAAGAACTCCATCCGGCACAACCTGTCACTGCATAGTCGATTCATGCGGGTCCAGAATGAGGGAACTGG
CAAGAGCTCTTGGTGGATCATCAACCCTGATGGGGGGAAGAGCGG
